>Addgene plasmid #244815 | pBSII-LA-mCherry(AM) | addgene full sequence | sequence record 489770 | Addgene NGS Result
CTAAATTGTAAGCGTTAATATTTTGTTAAAATTCGCGTTAAATTTTTGTTAAATCAGCTCATTTTTTAAC
CAATAGGCCGAAATCGGCAAAATCCCTTATAAATCAAAAGAATAGACCGAGATAGGGT
[37 nt withheld, positions 129-165]
AAAGAACGTGGACTCCAACGTCAAAGG
[49 nt withheld, positions 193-241]
T
[91 nt withheld, positions 243-333]
G
[124 nt withheld, positions 335-458]
CCCATTCGCCATTCAGGCTGCGCAACTGTTGGGAAGGGCGATCGGTGCGGGCCTCTTCGCTATTACGCCA
GCTGGCGAAAGGGGGATGTGCTGCAAGGCGATTAAGTTGGGTAACGCCAGGGTTTTCCCAGTCACGACGT
TGTAAAACGACGGCCAGTGAGCGCGCGTAATACGACTCACTATAGGGCGAATTGGGTACCGGGCCCCCCC
TCGAGGTCGACGGTATCGATAAGCTTGATATCGAATTCCTGCAGCCCGGGCAAAATGGGCGTGGCCGACT
TGATTAAAAAATTCGAATCGATTTCGAAAGAAGAAGCGGCCGCCTCGAAAGGCGAAGAAGATAACATGGC
CATTATTAAAGAATTCATGAGATTCAAAGTGCACATGGAAGGCTCGGTGAACGGCCACGAATTCGAAATT
GAAGGCGAAGGCGAAGGCAGACCATACGAAGGCACCCAAACCGCCAAACTGAAAGTGACCAAAGGCGGCC
CACTGCCATTCGCCTGGGACATTCTGTCGCCACAATTCATGTACGGCTCGAAAGCCTACGTGAAACACCC
AGCCGACATTCCAGACTACCTGAAACTGTCGTTCCCAGAAGGCTTCAAATGGGAAAGAGTGATGAACTTC
GAAGATGGCGGCGTGGTGACCGTGACCCAAGACTCGTCGCTGCAAGACGGCGAATTCATTTACAAAGTGA
AACTGAGAGGCACCAACTTCCCATCGGACGGCCCAGTGATGCAAAAGAAAACCATGGGCTGGGAAGCCTC
GTCGGAAAGAATGTACCCAGAAGATGGCGCCCTGAAAGGCGAAATTAAACAAAGACTGAAACTGAAAGAC
GGCGGCCACTACGACGCCGAAGTGAAAACCACCTACAAAGCCAAGAAACCAGTGCAACTGCCAGGCGCCT
ACAACGTGAACATTAAACTGGACATTACCTCGCACAACGAAGATTACACCATTGTGGAACAATACGAAAG
AGCCGAAGGCAGACACTCGACCGGCGGCATGGACGAACTGTACAAATAACCTGCAGGGATCATAATCAGC
CATACCACATTTGTAGAGGTTTTACTTGCTTTAAAAAACCTCCCACACCTCCCCCTGAACCTGAAACATA
AAATGAATGCAATTGTTGTTGTTAACTTGTTTATTGCAGCTTATAATGGTTACAAATAAAGCAATAGCAT
CACAAATTTCACAAATAAAGCATTTTTTTCACTGCATTCTAGTTGTGGTTTGTCCAAACTCATCAATGTA
TCTTATCATGTCTGGATCCCCAGGAAGCTCCTCTGTGTCCTCATAAACCCTAACCTCCTCTACTTGAGAG
GACATTCCAATCATAGGCTGCCCATCCACCCTCTGTGTCCTCCTGTTAATTAGGTCACTTAACAAAAAGG
AAATTGGGTAGGGGTTTTTCACAGACCGCTTTCTAAGGGTAATTTTAAAATATCTGGGAAGTCCCTTCCA
CTGCTGTGTTCCAGAAGTGTTGGTAAACAGCCCACAAATGTCAACAGCAGAAACATACAAGCTGTCAGCT
TTGCACAAGGGCCCAACACCCTGCTCATCAAGAAGCACTGTGGTTGCTGTGTTAGTAATGTGCAAAACAG
GAGGCACATTTTCCCCACCTGTGTAGGTTCCAAAATATCTAGTGTTTTCATTTTTACTTGGATCAGGAAC
CCAGCACTCCACTGGATAAGCATTATCCTTATCCAAAACAGCCTTGTGGTCAGTGTTCATCTGCTGACTG
TCAACTGTAGCATTTTTTGGGGTTACAGTTTGAGCAGGATATTTGGTCCTGTAGTTTGCTAACACACCCT
GCAGCTCCAAAGGTTCCCCACCAACAGCAAAAAAATGAAAATTTGACCCTTGAATGGGTTTTCCAGCACC
ATTTTCATGAGTTTTTTGTGTCCCTGAATGCAAGTTTAACATAGCAGTTACCCCAATAACCTCAGTTTTA
ACAGTAACAGCTTCCCACATCAAAATATTTCCACAGGTTAAGTCCTCATTTAAAGAGCTCCAGCTTTTGT
TCCCTTTAGTGAGGGTTAATTGCGCGCTTGGCGTAATCATGGTCATAGCTGTTTCCTGTGTGAAATTGTT
ATCCGCTCACAATTCCACACAACATACGAGCCGGAAGCATAAAGTGTAAAGCCTGGGGTGCCTAATGAGT
GAGCTAACTCACATTAATTGCGTTGCGCTCACTGCCCGCTTTCCAGTCGGGAAACCTGTCGTGCCAGCTG
CATTAATGAATCGGCCAACGCGCGGGGAGAGGCGGTTTGCGTATTGGGCGCTCTTCCGCTTCCTCGCTCA
CTGACTCGCTGCGCTCGGTCGTTCGGCTGCGGCGAGCGGTATCAGCTCACTCAAAGGCGGTAATACGGTT
ATCCACAGAATCAGGGGATAACGCAGGAAAGAACATGTGAGCAAAAGGCCAGCAAAAGGCCAGGAACCGT
AAAAAGGCCGCGTTGCTGGCGTTTTTCCATAGGCTCCGCCCCCCTGACGAGCATCACAAAAATCGACGCT
CAAGTCAGAGGTGGCGAAACCCGACAGGACTATAAAGATACCAGGCGTTTCCCCCTGGAAGCTCCCTCGT
GCGCTCTCCTGTTCCGACCCTGCCGCTTACCGGATACCTGTCCGCCTTTCTCCCTTCGGGAAGCGTGGCG
CTTTCTCATAGCTCACGCTGTAGGTATCTCAGTTCGGTGTAGGTCGTTCGCTCCAAGCTGGGCTGTGTGC
ACGAACCCCCCGTTCAGCCCGACCGCTGCGCCTTATCCGGTAACTGTCGTCTTGAGTCCAACCCGGTAAG
ACACGACTTATCGCCACTGGCAGCAGCCACTGGTAACAGGATTAGCAGAGCGAGGTATGTAGGCGGTGCT
ACAGAGTTCTTGAAGTGGTGGCCTAACTACGGCTACACTAGAAGAACAGTATTTGGTATCTGCGCTCTGC
TGAAGCCAGTTACCTTCGGAAAAAGAGTTGGTAGCTCTTGATCCGGCAAACAAACCACCGCTGGTAGCGG
TGGTTTTTTTGTTTGCAAGCAGCAGATTACGCGCAGAAAAAAAGGATCTCAAGAAGATCCTTTGATCTTT
TCTACGGGGTCTGACGCTCAGTGGAACGAAAACTCACGTTAAGGGATTTTGGTCATGAGATTATCAAAAA
GGATCTTCACCTAGATCCTTTTAAATTAAAAATGAAGTTTTAAATCAATCTAAAGTATATATGAGTAAAC
TTGGTCTGACAGTTACCAATGCTTAATCAGTGAGGCACCTATCTCAGCGATCTGTCTATTTCGTTCATCC
ATAGTTGCCTGACTCCCCGTCGTGTAGATAACTACGATACGGGAGGGCTTACCATCTGGCCCCAGTGCTG
CAATGATACCGCGAGACCCACGCTCACCGGCTCCAGATTTATCAGCAATAAACCAGCCAGCCGGAAGGGC
CGAGCGCAGAAGTGGTCCTGCAACTTTATCCGCCTCCATCCAGTCTATTAATTGTTGCCGGGAAGCTAGA
GTAAGTAGTTCGCCAGTTAATAGTTTGCGCAACGTTGTTGCCATTGCTACAGGCATCGTGGTGTCACGCT
CGTCGTTTGGTATGGCTTCATTCAGCTCCGGTTCCCAACGATCAAGGCGAGTTACATGATCCCCCATGTT
GTGCAAAAAAGCGGTTAGCTCCTTCGGTCCTCCGATCGTTGTCAGAAGTAAGTTGGCCGCAGTGTTATCA
CTCATGGTTATGGCAGCACTGCATAATTCTCTTACTGTCATGCCATCCGTAAGATGCTTTTCTGTGACTG
GTGAGTACTCAACCAAGTCATTCTGAGAATAGTGTATGCGGCGACCGAGTTGCTCTTGCCCGGCGTCAAT
ACGGGATAATACCGCGCCACATAGCAGAACTTTAAAAGTGCTCATCATTGGAAAACGTTCTTCGGGGCGA
AAACTCTCAAGGATCTTACCGCTGTTGAGATCCAGTTCGATGTAACCCACTCGTGCACCCAACTGATCTT
CAGCATCTTTTACTTTCACCAGCGTTTCTGGGTGAGCAAAAACAGGAAGGCAAAATGCCGCAAAAAAGGG
AATAAGGGCGACACGGAAATGTTGAATACTCATACTCTTCCTTTTTCAATATTATTGAAGCATTTATCAG
GGTTATTGTCTCATGAGCGGATACATATTTGAATGTATTTAGAAAAATAAACAAATAGGGGTTCCGCGCA
CATTTCCCCGAAAAGTGCCAC
Features (pLannotate 1.2.2; 16 found; start..end, strand, type, name):
     30..458     -  rep_origin     f1 ori (sequence partly withheld): f1 bacteriophage origin of replication; arrow indicates direction of (+) strand synthesis
    463..618     -  CDS            lacZα (fragment): LacZα fragment of β-galactosidase; lacZ fragment
    626..644     +  promoter       T7 promoter: promoter for bacteriophage T7 RNA polymerase
    653..718     -  misc_feature   MCS (fragment): pBluescript multiple cloning site
    783..1484    +  CDS            mCherry: mCherry is a basic (constitutively fluorescent) red fluorescent protein published in 2004, derived from Discosoma sp.. It is reported to be a very rapidly-maturing monomer with low acid sensitivity.
   1496..1579    +  CDS            large T antigen (fragment): large T antigen from SV40 (simian virus 40)
   1602..1736    +  polyA_signal   SV40 poly(A) signal: SV40 polyadenylation signal
   1680..2471    -  CDS            VP1_SV40 (fragment): Experimental evidence at protein level: Swiss-Prot protein existence level 1. Forms an icosahedral capsid with a T=7 symmetry and a 40 nm diameter. The capsid is composed of 72 pentamers linked to each other by disulfide bonds and associated with VP2 or VP3 proteins. Binds to N- glycolylneuraminic analog of the ganglioside GM1 on the cell surface to provide virion attachment to target cell (PubMed:18353982). Once attached, the virion is internalized by caveolin-mediated endocytosis and traffics to the endoplasmic reticulum. Inside the endoplasmic reticulum, the protein folding machinery isomer
   2491..2509    -  promoter       T3 promoter: promoter for bacteriophage T3 RNA polymerase
   2554..2570    -  protein_bind   lac operator: The lac repressor binds to the lac operator to inhibit transcription in E. coli. This inhibition can be relieved by adding lactose or isopropyl-β-D-thiogalactopyranoside (IPTG). lac repressor encoded by lacI
   2578..2608    -  promoter       lac promoter: promoter for the E. coli lac operon
   2623..2644    -  protein_bind   CAP binding site: CAP binding activates transcription in the presence of cAMP. E. coli catabolite activator protein
   2657..2749    -  CDS            lacI (fragment): lac repressor; lacI; The lac repressor binds to the lac operator to inhibit transcription in E. coli. This inhibition can be relieved by adding lactose or isopropyl-β-D-thiogalactopyranoside (IPTG).
   2932..3520    -  rep_origin     ori: high-copy-number ColE1/pMB1/pBR322/pUC origin of replication
   3691..4551    -  CDS            AmpR: β-lactamase; bla; confers resistance to ampicillin, carbenicillin, and related antibiotics
   4552..4656    -  promoter       AmpR promoter: bla
