[The description below was written by a language model from this plasmid's Addgene catalogue record and pLannotate feature annotations shown in this document.]
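Description:
pBSII-LA-mCherry(AM) is a 4,679 bp template plasmid for in vitro mRNA synthesis, built on the pBluescript II SK (+) phagemid backbone. It is propagated in E. coli through a high-copy ColE1/pUC-type origin and selected with ampicillin via the β-lactamase gene and its native promoter. The backbone also retains the f1 origin for single-stranded DNA production, along with remnants of the lacZα blue/white screening region (lac promoter, operator, CAP site and lacZα fragments), which the insert now interrupts.

The payload sits in the multiple cloning site downstream of the bacteriophage T7 promoter, which drives run-off or in vitro transcription by T7 RNA polymerase. It encodes mCherry, the monomeric, fast-maturing red fluorescent protein derived from Discosoma sp., with the Lifeact tag fused to its N-terminus. Lifeact is a short actin-binding peptide of budding yeast origin that decorates filamentous actin. According to the record, the coding sequence is codon-optimized for the honeybee. The automated annotation marks only the mCherry portion; the short Lifeact segment is not separately annotated but presumably lies in the unannotated stretch just upstream.

Following the reporter is a block of SV40-derived sequence that includes the SV40 polyadenylation signal. The flanking matches to large T antigen and VP1 fragments most likely reflect carried-over viral sequence around that signal rather than functional genes. A T3 promoter lies on the opposite side of the insert, facing inward in antisense orientation.

The stated purpose is to produce mRNA encoding an mCherry-labelled actin marker. Such mRNA would typically be delivered into honeybee embryos or cells for live imaging of the actin cytoskeleton, though the record does not describe the delivery route or application.
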