Addgene plasmid #244815: pBSII-LA-mCherry(AM)
Purpose: In-Vitro Synthesis of mRNA encoding a Honeybee-optimized mCherry-labeled Lifeact (LA) Tag
Depositing lab: Frederic Strobl. Depositing organization: Goethe-Universitaet Frankfurt am Main.
Backbone
  Vector backbone: pBluescript II SK (+)
  Total vector size (bp): 4679
  Vector type: In-Vitro mRNA Synthesis
Growth in bacteria
  Bacterial resistance: Ampicillin, 100 μg/mL
  Growth temperature: 37°C
  Growth strain: DH5alpha
  Copy number: Unknown
Gene/Insert
  Gene/Insert name: mCherry
  Species: S. cerevisiae (budding yeast); Discosoma sp.
  Mutation: coding sequence is optimized for the Honeybee
  Promoter: T7
  Tag / fusion protein: Lifeact (N terminal on insert)
  Cloning method: Other
  Sequencing primers: 5′ T7
Terms and licenses: Academic/Nonprofit Terms; Industry Terms: Not Available to Industry
How to cite: pBSII-LA-mCherry(AM) was a gift from Frederic Strobl (Addgene plasmid # 244815 ; http://n2t.net/addgene:244815 ; RRID:Addgene_244815)
